>Addgene plasmid #126715 | pZ_P-ACS1-eGFP | depositor full sequence | sequence record 242585 | Full Sequence
AGATCCTTTGATCTTTTCTACGGGGTCTGACGCTCAGTGGAACGAAAACTCACGTTAAGGGATTTTGGTC
ATGAGATCAGATCTAAAACCACCAGCTAGTACAGAGGTAAAAAAGTAGATAAGCAATCCTACCAGCAAAA
TCATCTGGCTCAGCGGTTATGTTGGTTAGGGTCTAAGTTTTGACCAATTTGCTTGTATGTGCGTTAAAAA
TAGGACAGTTGGGGGACAATAGCGCGACTGGATTTGGTAGACAGGGCTTGGTTGAAGGTTGACAATTGAC
CAACCAAGCAATACCGGTAGTGGGCAAATGAAAAAAGACCACCATCCGCCATCCGACAGCACACTACCGT
CATCCCCTCTTCCGTAAGACCAAAACATCATTCTCTCTTCCCCTCCTAGGTTGGTGATTCGCGACCCATT
CCTCAACTCCAGAGTTGTTCATTTTACAATGGGGAAGTGGGATATGATTTCGTTCCTCAATTGACTTATT
TGTCATGCTTTTTCGGAGCTTGAAGCATATCGGTCTCTGTACCCTGAGCCTTTCGCATTAGTCGGAGTGC
GGATATGTTATGGGTCAGGGTCTGTATCTTGAATTATTGTAAAATTGAAAGAAAGGATCTAAGGATTGTT
TTTCCCTTTGAATGTGTATCTTAAGAAATTGAGTTTCACCAGCGTGTTGTTTACTACCAGCGTCTCTCTT
CTGTGTGATGGCCATACTATACTACATACCACTTTACTCCATTTCCGATAATAAGTTTCACTTCATCGTC
TTTACCTCCTTGACTCCGTGCGGCTCCAACTCTAAATCTATTAGATGATCATGAGGGGCAGCATTTCTCG
TAATATCCCACAGAGATACGTCAAATCCCATTGTTCCGGGTATATGCCCTCAGTAAAGACATGGCGTCCA
GCATCTTGTACTCACATCTCGTTTGAGCGGGTGACGGGAGGGGTATATGCATCTATTTTTCTTGAGTCTT
GACTCTGAAGTAGGTCTCGTACAATATGTGACGGAGAGCATTCGTGTTATAAAAAGGTAAGAATGGTCCC
CCATTTTCTTCTTTCTTTCTTTCTTTCTACTATCTTTATAAAGTTTTTTTTTACAAAGGATACGACTTAG
TTGTTGATCAATTGAATTCACCATGGGTTCTAAAGGTGAAGAATTATTCACTGGTGTTGTCCCAATTTTG
GTTGAATTAGATGGTGATGTTAATGGTCACAAATTTTCTGTCTCCGGTGAAGGTGAAGGTGATGCTACTT
ACGGTAAATTGACCTTAAAATTTATTTGTACTACTGGTAAATTGCCAGTTCCATGGCCAACCTTAGTCAC
TACTTTCGGTTATGGTGTTCAATGTTTTGCGAGATACCCAGATCATATGAAACAACATGACTTTTTCAAG
TCTGCCATGCCAGAAGGTTATGTTCAAGAAAGAACTATTTTTTTCAAAGATGACGGTAACTACAAGACCA
GAGCTGAAGTCAAGTTTGAAGGTGATACCTTAGTTAATAGAATCGAATTAAAAGGTATTGATTTTAAAGA
AGATGGTAACATTTTAGGTCACAAATTGGAATACAACTATAACTCTCACAATGTTTACATCATGGCTGAC
AAACAAAAGAATGGTATCAAAGTTAACTTCAAAATTAGACACAACATTGAAGATGGTTCTGTTCAATTAG
CTGACCATTATCAACAAAATACTCCAATTGGTGATGGTCCAGTCTTGTTACCAGACAACCATTACTTATC
CACTCAATCTGCCTTATCCAAAGATCCAAACGAAAAGAGAGACCACATGGTCTTGTTAGAATTTGTTACT
GCTGCTGGTATTACCCATGGTATGGATGAATTGTACAAATAGCATCATCATCATCATCATTGAGTTTGTA
GCCTTAGACATGACTGTTCCTCAGTTCAAGTTGGGCACTTACGAGAAGACCGGTCTTGCTAGATTCTAAT
CAAGAGGATGTCAGAATGCCATTTGCCTGAGAGATGCAGGCTTCATTTTTGATACTTTTTTATTTGTAAC
CTATATAGTATAGGATTTTTTTTGTCATTTTGTTTCTTCTCGTACGAGCTTGCTCCTGATCAGCCTATCT
CGCAGCTGATGAATATCTTGTGGTAGGGGTTTGGGAAAATCATTCGAGTTTGATGTTTTTCTTGGTATTT
CCCACTCCTCTTCAGAGTACAGAAGATTAAGTGAGACCTTCGTTTGTGCGGATCCCCCACACACCATAGC
TTCAAAATGTTTCTACTCCTTTTTTACTCTTCCAGATTTTCTCGGACTCCGCGCATCGCCGTACCACTTC
AAAACACCCAAGCACAGCATACTAAATTTTCCCTCTTTCTTCCTCTAGGGTGTCGTTAATTACCCGTACT
AAAGGTTTGGAAAAGAAAAAAGAGACCGCCTCGTTTCTTTTTCTTCGTCGAAAAAGGCAATAAAAATTTT
TATCACGTTTCTTTTTCTTGAAATTTTTTTTTTTAGTTTTTTTCTCTTTCAGTGACCTCCATTGATATTT
AAGTTAATAAACGGTCTTCAATTTCTCAAGTTTCAGTTTCATTTTTCTTGTTCTATTACAACTTTTTTTA
CTTCTTGTTCATTAGAAAGAAAGCATAGCAATCTAATCTAAGGGGCGGTGTTGACAATTAATCATCGGCA
TAGTATATCGGCATAGTATAATACGACAAGGTGAGGAACTAAACCATGGCCAAGTTGACCAGTGCCGTTC
CGGTGCTCACCGCGCGCGACGTCGCCGGAGCGGTCGAGTTCTGGACCGACCGGCTCGGGTTCTCCCGGGA
CTTCGTGGAGGACGACTTCGCCGGTGTGGTCCGGGACGACGTGACCCTGTTCATCAGCGCGGTCCAGGAC
CAGGTGGTGCCGGACAACACCCTGGCCTGGGTGTGGGTGCGCGGCCTGGACGAGCTGTACGCCGAGTGGT
CGGAGGTCGTGTCCACGAACTTCCGGGACGCCTCCGGGCCGGCCATGACCGAGATCGGCGAGCAGCCGTG
GGGGCGGGAGTTCGCCCTGCGCGACCCGGCCGGCAACTGCGTGCACTTCGTGGCCGAGGAGCAGGACTGA
CACGTCCGACGGCGGCCCACGGGTCCCAGGCCTCGGAGATCCGTCCCCCTTTTCCTTTGTCGATATCATG
TAATTAGTTATGTCACGCTTACATTCACGCCCTCCCCCCACATCCGCTCTAACCGAAAAGGAAGGAGTTA
GACAACCTGAAGTCTAGGTCCCTATTTATTTTTTTATAGTTATGTTAGTATTAAGAACGTTATTTATATT
TCAAATTTTTCTTTTTTTTCTGTACAGACGCGTGTACGCATGTAACATTATACTGAAAACCTTGCTTGAG
AAGGTTTTGGGACGCTCGAAGGCTTTAATTTGCAAGCTGGAGACCAACATGTGAGCAAAAGGCCAGCAAA
AGGCCAGGAACCGTAAAAAGGCCGCGTTGCTGGCGTTTTTCCATAGGCTCCGCCCCCCTGACGAGCATCA
CAAAAATCGACGCTCAAGTCAGAGGTGGCGAAACCCGACAGGACTATAAAGATACCAGGCGTTTCCCCCT
GGAAGCTCCCTCGTGCGCTCTCCTGTTCCGACCCTGCCGCTTACCGGATACCTGTCCGCCTTTCTCCCTT
CGGGAAGCGTGGCGCTTTCTCAATGCTCACGCTGTAGGTATCTCAGTTCGGTGTAGGTCGTTCGCTCCAA
GCTGGGCTGTGTGCACGAACCCCCCGTTCAGCCCGACCGCTGCGCCTTATCCGGTAACTATCGTCTTGAG
TCCAACCCGGTAAGACACGACTTATCGCCACTGGCAGCAGCCACTGGTAACAGGATTAGCAGAGCGAGGT
ATGTAGGCGGTGCTACAGAGTTCTTGAAGTGGTGGCCTAACTACGGCTACACTAGAAGGACAGTATTTGG
TATCTGCGCTCTGCTGAAGCCAGTTACCTTCGGAAAAAGAGTTGGTAGCTCTTGATCCGGCAAACAAACC
ACCGCTGGTAGCGGTGGTTTTTTTGTTTGCAAGCAGCAGATTACGCGCAGAAAAAAAGGATCTCAAGA
Features (pLannotate 1.2.2; 10 found; start..end, strand, type, name):
    983..999     +  promoter       CeU6 promoter (fragment): promoter for the C. elegans K09B11.12 U6 snRNA gene (Friedland et al., 2013)
   1143..1859    +  CDS            yEGFP: yEGFP is a fluorescent protein published in 1997.
   1862..1880    +  CDS            capTEV™ (fragment): composite tag for in vivo biotinylation, TEV protease cleavage, and 6xHis tagging
   1891..1956    +  CDS            AOX1 (fragment): ALOX1_KOMPC - Experimental evidence at protein level: Swiss-Prot protein existence level 1. Major isoform of alcohol oxidase, which catalyzes the oxidation of methanol to formaldehyde and hydrogen peroxide, the first step in the methanol utilization pathway of methylotrophic yeasts. From Komagataella phaffii (strain ATCC 76273 / CBS 7435 / CECT 11047 / NRRL Y-11430 / Wegner 21-1) (Yeast) (Pichia pastoris).
   1960..2206    +  terminator     AOX1 terminator: Pichia pastoris AOX1; transcription terminator for AOX1
   2221..2632    +  promoter       TEF1 promoter: S. cerevisiae TEF1; promoter for EF-1α
   2640..2687    +  promoter       EM7 promoter: synthetic bacterial promoter&nbsp
   2706..3080    +  CDS            BleoR: antibiotic-binding protein; Sh ble from Streptoalloteichus hindustanus; confers resistance to bleomycin, phleomycin, and Zeocin™
   3146..3393    +  terminator     CYC1 terminator: S. cerevisiae CYC1; transcription terminator for CYC1
   3468..4056    -  rep_origin     ori: high-copy-number ColE1/pMB1/pBR322/pUC origin of replication
