>Addgene plasmid #126715 | pZ_P-ACS1-eGFP | addgene full sequence | sequence record 248137 | Addgene NGS Result
TCTTGCTAGATTCTAATCAAGAGGATGTCAGAATGCCATTTGCCTGAGAGATGCAGGCTTCATTTTTGAT
ACTTTTTTATTTGTAACCTATATAGTATAGGATTTTTTTTGTCATTTTGTTTCTTCTCGTACGAGCTTGC
TCCTGATCAGCCTATCTCGCAGCTGATGAATATCTTGTGGTAGGGGTTTGGGAAAATCATTCGAGTTTGA
TGTTTTTCTTGGTATTTCCCACTCCTCTTCAGAGTACAGAAGATTAAGTGAGACCTTCGTTTGTGCGGAT
CCCCCACACACCATAGCTTCAAAATGTTTCTACTCCTTTTTTACTCTTCCAGATTTTCTCGGACTCCGCG
CATCGCCGTACCACTTCAAAACACCCAAGCACAGCATACTAAATTTCCCCTCTTTCTTCCTCTAGGGTGT
CGTTAATTACCCGTACTAAAGGTTTGGAAAAGAAAAAAGAGACCGCCTCGTTTCTTTTTCTTCGTCGAAA
AAGGCAATAAAAATTTTTATCACGTTTCTTTTTCTTGAAAATTTTTTTTTTTGATTTTTTTCTCTTTCGA
TGACCTCCCATTGATATTTAAGTTAATAAACGGTCTTCAATTTCTCAAGTTTCAGTTTCATTTTTCTTGT
TCTATTACAACTTTTTTTACTTCTTGCTCATTAGAAAGAAAGCATAGCAATCTAATCTAAGGGCGGTGTT
GACAATTAATCATCGGCATAGTATATCGGCATAGTATAATACGACAAGGTGAGGAACTAAACCATGGCCA
AGTTGACCAGTGCCGTTCCGGTGCTCACCGCGCGCGACGTCGCCGGAGCGGTCGAGTTCTGGACCGACCG
GCTCGGGTTCTCCCGGGACTTCGTGGAGGACGACTTCGCCGGTGTGGTCCGGGACGACGTGACCCTGTTC
ATCAGCGCGGTCCAGGACCAGGTGGTGCCGGACAACACCCTGGCCTGGGTGTGGGTGCGCGGCCTGGACG
AGCTGTACGCCGAGTGGTCGGAGGTCGTGTCCACGAACTTCCGGGACGCCTCCGGGCCGGCCATGACCGA
GATCGGCGAGCAGCCGTGGGGGCGGGAGTTCGCCCTGCGCGACCCGGCCGGCAACTGCGTGCACTTCGTG
GCCGAGGAGCAGGACTGACACGTCCGACGCGGCCCGACGGGTCCGAGGCCTCGGAGATCCGTCCCCCTTT
TCCTTTGTCGATATCATGTAATTAGTTATGTCACGCTTACATTCACGCCCTCCCCCCACATCCGCTCTAA
CCGAAAAGGAAGGAGTTAGACAACCTGAAGTCTAGGTCCCTATTTATTTTTTTATAGTTATGTTAGTATT
AAGAACGTTATTTATATTTCAAATTTTTCTTTTTTTTCTGTACAGACGCGTGTACGCATGTAACATTATA
CTGAAAACCTTGCTTGAGAAGGTTTTGGGACGCTCGAAGGCTTTAATTTGCAAGCTGGAGACCAACATGT
GAGCAAAAGGCCAGCAAAAGGCCAGGAACCGTAAAAAGGCCGCGTTGCTGGCGTTTTTCCATAGGCTCCG
CCCCCCTGACGAGCATCACAAAAATCGACGCTCAAGTCAGAGGTGGCGAAACCCGACAGGACTATAAAGA
TACCAGGCGTTTCCCCCTGGAAGCTCCCTCGTGCGCTCTCCTGTTCCGACCCTGCCGCTTACCGGATACC
TGTCCGCCTTTCTCCCTTCGGGAAGCGTGGCGCTTTCTCATAGCTCACGCTGTAGGTATCTCAGTTCGGT
GTAGGTCGTTCGCTCCAAGCTGGGCTGTGTGCACGAACCCCCCGTTCAGCCCGACCGCTGCGCCTTATCC
GGTAACTATCGTCTTGAGTCCAACCCGGTAAGACACGACTTATCGCCACTGGCAGCAGCCACTGGTAACA
GGATTAGCAGAGCGAGGTATGTAGGCGGTGCTACAGAGTTCTTGAAGTGGTGGCCTAACTACGGCTACAC
TAGAAGAACAGTATTTGGTATCTGCGCTCTGCTGAAGCCAGTTACCTTCGGAAAAAGAGTTGGTAGCTCT
TGATCCGGCAAACAAACCACCGCTGGTAGCGGTGGTTTTTTTGTTTGCAAGCAGCAGATTACGCGCAGAA
AAAAAGGATCTCAAGAAGATCCTTTGATCTTTTCTACGGGGTCTGACGCTCAGTGGAACGAAAACTCACG
TTAAGGGATTTTGGTCATGAGATCAGATCTAAAACCACCAGCTAGTACAGAGGTAAAAAAGTAGATAAGC
AATCCTACCAGCAAAATCATCTGGCTCAGCGGTTATGTTGGTTAGGGTCTAAGTTTTGACCAATTTGCTT
GTATGTGCGTTAAAAATAGGACAGTTGGGGGACAATAGCGCGACTGGATTTGGTAGACAGGGCTTGGTTG
AAGGTTGACAATTGACCAACCAAGCAATACCGGTAGTGGGCAAATGAAAAAAGACCACCATCCGCCATCC
GACAGCACACTACCGTCATCCCCTCTTCCGTAAGACCAAAACATCATTCTCTCTTCCCCTCCTAGGTTGG
TGATTCGCGACCCATTCCTCAACTCCAGAGTTGTTCATTTTACAATGGGGAAGTGGGATATGATTTCGTT
CCTCAATTGACTTATTTGTCATGCTTTTTCGGAGCTTGAAGCATATCGGTCTCTGTACCCTGAGCCTTTC
GCATTAGTCGGAGTGCGGATATGTTATGGGTCAGGGTCTGTATCTTGAATTATTGTAAAATTGAAAGAAA
GGATCTAAGGATTGTTTTTCCCTTTGAATGTGTATCTTAAGAAATTGAGTTTCACCAGCGTGTTGTTTAC
TACCAGCGTCTCTCTTCTGTGTGATGGCCATACTATACTACATACCACTTTACTCCATTTCCGATAATAA
GTTTCACTTCATCGTCTTTACCTCCTTGACTCCGTGCGGCTCCAACTCTAAATCTATTAGATGATCATGA
GGGGCAGCATTTCTCGTAATATCCCACAGAGATACGTCAAATCCCATTGTTCCGGGTATATGCCCTCAGT
AAAGACATGGCGTCCAGCATCTTGTACTCACATCTCGTTTGAGCGGGTGACGGGAGGGGTATATGCATCT
ATTTTTCTTGAGTCTTGACTCTGAAGTAGGTCTCGTACAATATGTGACGGAGAGCATTCGTGTTATAAAA
AGGTAAGAATGGTCCCCCATTTTCTTCTTTCTTTCTTTCTTTCTACTATCTTTATAAAGTTTTTTTTTAC
AAAGGATACGACTTAGTTGTTGATCAATTGAATTCACCATGGGTTCTAAAGGTGAAGAATTATTCACTGG
TGTTGTCCCAATTTTGGTTGAATTAGATGGTGATGTTAATGGTCACAAATTTTCTGTCTCCGGTGAAGGT
GAAGGTGATGCTACTTACGGTAAATTGACCTTAAAATTTATTTGTACTACTGGTAAATTGCCAGTTCCAT
GGCCAACCTTAGTCACTACTTTCGGTTATGGTGTTCAATGTTTTGCGAGATACCCAGATCATATGAAACA
ACATGACTTTTTCAAGTCTGCCATGCCAGAAGGTTATGTTCAAGAAAGAACTATTTTTTTCAAAGATGAC
GGTAACTACAAGACCAGAGCTGAAGTCAAGTTTGAAGGTGATACCTTAGTTAATAGAATCGAATTAAAAG
GTATTGATTTTAAAGAAGATGGTAACATTTTAGGTCACAAATTGGAATACAACTATAACTCTCACAATGT
TTACATCATGGCTGACAAACAAAAGAATGGTATCAAAGTTAACTTCAAAATTAGACACAACATTGAAGAT
GGTTCTGTTCAATTAGCTGACCATTATCAACAAAATACTCCAATTGGTGATGGTCCAGTCTTGTTACCAG
ACAACCATTACTTATCCACTCAATCTGCCTTATCCAAAGATCCAAACGAAAAGAGAGACCACATGGTCTT
GTTAGAATTTGTTACTGCTGCTGGTATTACCCATGGTATGGATGAATTGTACAAATAGCATCATCATCAT
CATCATTGAGTTTGTAGCCTTAGACATGACTGTTCCTCAGTTCAAGTTGGGCACTTACGAGAAGACCGG
Features (pLannotate 1.2.2; 10 found; start..end, strand, type, name):
     17..263     +  terminator     AOX1 terminator: Pichia pastoris AOX1; transcription terminator for AOX1
    284..691     +  promoter       TEF1 promoter: S. cerevisiae TEF1; promoter for EF-1α
    698..745     +  promoter       EM7 promoter: synthetic bacterial promoter&nbsp
    764..1138    +  CDS            BleoR: antibiotic-binding protein; Sh ble from Streptoalloteichus hindustanus; confers resistance to bleomycin, phleomycin, and Zeocin™
   1204..1451    +  terminator     CYC1 terminator: S. cerevisiae CYC1; transcription terminator for CYC1
   1526..2114    -  rep_origin     ori: high-copy-number ColE1/pMB1/pBR322/pUC origin of replication
   3099..3115    +  promoter       CeU6 promoter (fragment): promoter for the C. elegans K09B11.12 U6 snRNA gene (Friedland et al., 2013)
   3259..3975    +  CDS            yEGFP: yEGFP is a fluorescent protein published in 1997.
   3978..3996    +  CDS            capTEV™ (fragment): composite tag for in vivo biotinylation, TEV protease cleavage, and 6xHis tagging
   4007..13      +  CDS            AOX1 (fragment) (across the origin): ALOX1_KOMPC - Experimental evidence at protein level: Swiss-Prot protein existence level 1. Major isoform of alcohol oxidase, which catalyzes the oxidation of methanol to formaldehyde and hydrogen peroxide, the first step in the methanol utilization pathway of methylotrophic yeasts. From Komagataella phaffii (strain ATCC 76273 / CBS 7435 / CECT 11047 / NRRL Y-11430 / Wegner 21-1) (Yeast) (Pichia pastoris).
