[The description below was written by a language model from this plasmid's Addgene catalogue record and pLannotate feature annotations shown in this document.]
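Description:
pZ_P-ACS1-eGFP is a yeast expression plasmid of about 4.06 kb built on the pPICZ B backbone, a vector designed for the methylotrophic yeast Pichia pastoris (Komagataella phaffii). It is propagated in E. coli through a high-copy ColE1/pUC-type origin. No yeast replication origin is annotated, which fits the pPICZ family's usual role as integrating vectors. A single Sh ble (BleoR) gene provides Zeocin selection in both hosts. It sits behind tandem promoters, the S. cerevisiae TEF1 promoter for expression in yeast and the synthetic EM7 promoter for expression in bacteria, and is closed by the CYC1 terminator.

The payload is an eGFP reporter (annotated by sequence matching as yEGFP, about 720 bp), placed by Gibson assembly under what the record names as the ACS1 promoter and terminated by the AOX1 transcription terminator. The ACS1 promoter is not annotated in either feature table. It presumably lies in the roughly 1 kb unannotated stretch between the origin and the GFP coding sequence, where only a 17-bp "CeU6 promoter" match appears, most likely a spurious hit. The short capTEV tag fragment just after GFP probably reflects the backbone's His-tag sequence, and the AOX1 coding fragment is part of the native AOX1 3′ region. The record does not show whether the tag is translated in frame with GFP. The catalogue lists the insert species as Mycobacterium tuberculosis, which appears to reflect the cited sequence accession rather than GFP's biological origin.

The two sequence records (depositor and sequencing-derived) differ by one nucleotide and in their start coordinates but carry the same features. The stated purpose is eGFP overexpression in yeast. Given the associated work on ethanol-driven biosynthesis in a Crabtree-negative yeast, the plasmid likely reports ACS1 promoter activity.
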