Addgene plasmid #126715: pZ_P-ACS1-eGFP
Purpose: yeast plasmid overexpressing eGFP
Depositing lab: Menghao Cai. Depositing organization: East China University of Science and Technology. Publication: Engineered ethanol-driven biosynthetic system for improving production of acetyl-CoA derived drugs in Crabtree-negative yeast. Liu Y, Bai C, Liu Q, Xu Q, Qian Z, Peng Q, Yu J, Xu M, Zhou X, Zhang Y, Cai M. Metab Eng. 2019 Jul;54:275-284. doi: 10.1016/j.ymben.2019.05.001. Epub 2019 May 9. PubMed 31077813.
Backbone
  Vector backbone: pPICZ B
  Backbone manufacturer: Invitrogen
  Backbone size w/o insert (bp): 3328
  Vector type: Yeast Expression
  Selectable markers: Zeocin
Growth in bacteria
  Bacterial resistance: Bleocin (Zeocin), 50 μg/mL
  Growth temperature: 37°C
  Growth strain: DH5alpha
  Copy number: Unknown
Gene/Insert
  Gene/Insert name: egfp
  Species: Mycobacterium tuberculosis H37Rv
  Insert size (bp): 723
  GenBank ID: AM697669.1
  Promoter: ACS1
  Cloning method: Gibson Cloning
Terms and licenses: Academic/Nonprofit Terms; Industry Terms: Not Available to Industry
How to cite: pZ_P-ACS1-eGFP was a gift from Menghao Cai (Addgene plasmid # 126715 ; http://n2t.net/addgene:126715 ; RRID:Addgene_126715)
